>Addgene plasmid #23098 | pCMV-sport2-mGCN5 FU, FLAG Tagged | addgene partial sequence | sequence record 29034 | 23098 with SP6
CGCCACCNTGGACTACAAGGACGACGATGACAAGGGTACCATGGCGGAACCTTCCCAGGCCCCAAACCCG
GTCCCGGCAGCGCAGCCCCGGCCCCTTCACTCCCCAGCCCCTGCCCCAACTTCGACTCCTGCGCCCAGTC
CGGCTTCAGCCTCCACTCCGGCTCCGACTCCGGCACCAGCCCCTGCCCCAGCTGCAGCCCCAGCTGGGAG
CACAGGGAGTGGGGGCGCCGGGGTAGGAAGTGGGGGGGATCCGGCTCGACCTGGCCTGAGCCAGCAGCAG
CGCGCTAGCCAGAGGAAGGCGCAAGTCCGGGGTCTGCCGCGTGCCAAGAAGCTTGAGAAACTAGGGGTCT
TCTCAGCTTGCAAGGCCAATGAAACCTGCAAGTGTAATGGCTGGAAAAACCCCAAGCCCCCCACCGCACC
CCGCATGGACCTCCAGCAGCCAGCTGCCAACCTGAGCGAGTTGTGCCGTAGCTGTGAGCACCCTTTGGCG
GACCATGTGTCCCACCTGGAGAATGTGTCAGAGGACGAGATTAACCGGCTCTTGGGAATGGTAGTAGATG
TAGAAAATCTGTTCATGTCTGTTCACAAGGAAGAGGACACAGACACCAAACAAGTCTATTTCTACCTCTT
CAAGCTCTTGCGGAAGTGCATTCTGCAGATGACACGGCCAGTGGTGGAGGGGTCTCTAGGCAGCCCCCCA
TTTGAGAAGCCTAACATTGAACAGGGTGTACTGAACTTTGTGCAGTACAAATTTAGCCACCTGGCCCCCC
GAGAGCGCCAGACAATGTTTGAGCTCTCAAAGATGTTCCTGCTCTGCCTTAACTACTGGAAGCTGGAGAC
CCCTGCTCAATTCCGGCAGCGGTCCCAGTCTGAGGATGTCGCTACCTACAAAGTCAATTATACCAGATGG
CTCTGTANNNNGCCNNNGNGCCCCAGAGCTGGCGAACNGC
