[The description below was written by a language model from this plasmid's Addgene catalogue record.]
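Description:
pCMV-sport2-mGCN5 FU, FLAG Tagged is a mammalian expression plasmid built on the commercial pCMV-sport2 backbone (about 4.5 kb without insert). It is propagated in E. coli under ampicillin selection; the copy number is recorded as unknown, and no feature table accompanies the entry, so the origin of replication and other backbone elements are not itemised. As the backbone name indicates, expression in mammalian cells is expected to be driven by a CMV promoter, although the record does not list the promoter explicitly. The use of SP6 and T7 as the 5′ and 3′ sequencing primers suggests that these phage promoter sites flank the cloning region.

The payload is an approximately 3 kb insert derived from the mouse Gcn5 mRNA (Kat2a), which encodes the GCN5 lysine (histone) acetyltransferase, a transcriptional coactivator enzyme. The insert was placed between KpnI and ApaI sites by restriction cloning, and it is not known whether those sites survived. The record notes that the cDNA lacks 50 bp upstream of the ATG start codon, meaning part of the 5′ untranslated region has been removed rather than the coding sequence. A FLAG epitope is fused at the N terminus, allowing the protein to be detected or immunoprecipitated with anti-FLAG antibodies. The meaning of "FU" in the name is not explained in the record.

The construct is suited to transient overexpression of tagged mouse GCN5 in mammalian cells. The associated publication concerns regulation of E2F1 activity by acetylation, consistent with use in studying acetyltransferase function, substrate modification and protein interactions.
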