Addgene plasmid #23098: pCMV-sport2-mGCN5 FU, FLAG Tagged
Depositing lab: Sharon Dent. Depositing organization: University of Texas MD Anderson Cancer Center. Publication: Regulation of E2F1 activity by acetylation. Martinez-Balbas MA, Bauer UM, Nielsen SJ, Brehm A, Kouzarides T. EMBO J. 2000 Feb 15. 19(4):662-71. 10.1093/emboj/19.4.662 PubMed 10675335.
Backbone
  Vector backbone: pCMV-sport2
  Backbone manufacturer: Invitrogen
  Backbone size w/o insert (bp): 4473
  Vector type: Mammalian Expression
Growth in bacteria
  Bacterial resistance: Ampicillin, 100 μg/mL
  Growth temperature: 37°C
  Growth strain: DH5alpha
  Copy number: Unknown
Gene/Insert
  Gene/Insert name: mouse Gcn5 mRNA (alt name: Kat2a)
  Species: M. musculus (mouse)
  Insert size (bp): 3000
  Mutation: missing 50 bp upstream of ATG start site.
  GenBank ID: NM_020004
  Entrez Gene: Kat2a (a.k.a. 1110051E14Rik, Gcn5, Gcn5l2, mmGCN5)
  Tag / fusion protein: FLAG (N terminal on backbone)
  Cloning method: Restriction Enzyme; 5′ cloning site Kpn I (unknown if destroyed); 3′ cloning site Apa I (unknown if destroyed)
  Sequencing primers: 5′ SP6; 3′ T7
Terms and licenses: Academic/Nonprofit Terms; Industry Terms: Not Available to Industry
How to cite: pCMV-sport2-mGCN5 FU, FLAG Tagged was a gift from Sharon Dent (Addgene plasmid # 23098 ; http://n2t.net/addgene:23098 ; RRID:Addgene_23098)
